Addgene plasmid #67879: AAV-actin prom-dsRed-scramble shRNA
Purpose: AAV vector to express dsRed sh RNA (scramble)
Depositing lab: William Wisden. Depositing organization: Imperial College London. Publication: Neuronal ensembles sufficient for recovery sleep and the sedative actions of alpha2 adrenergic agonists. Zhang Z, Ferretti V, Guntan I, Moro A, Steinberg EA, Ye Z, Zecharia AY, Yu X, Vyssotski AL, Brickley SG, Yustos R, Pillidge ZE, Harding EC, Wisden W, Franks NP. Nat Neurosci. 2015 Apr;18(4):553-61. doi: 10.1038/nn.3957. Epub 2015 Feb 23. PubMed 25706476.
Backbone
  Vector backbone: pUC
  Backbone size w/o insert (bp): 3000
  Total vector size (bp): 7200
  Vector type: Mammalian Expression, AAV, RNAi
Growth in bacteria
  Bacterial resistance: Chloramphenicol and Ampicillin, 25 & 100 μg/mL
  Growth temperature: 37°C
  Growth strain: DH5alpha
  Copy number: Unknown
Gene/Insert
  Gene/Insert name: actin prom-dsRed-scramble shRNA
  Species: G. gallus (chicken), Synthetic
  Insert size (bp): 3115
  Promoter: chicken beta actin
  Cloning method: Restriction Enzyme; 5′ cloning site SbfI (unknown if destroyed); 3′ cloning site PacI (unknown if destroyed)
  Sequencing primers: 5′ CTGGCGGTGACCGGCGGCTCTAG; 3′ GACCCGGCAGCAGGCCG
Resource information
  A portion of this plasmid was derived from a plasmid made by: To make this plasmid we started with plasmid pPRIME-cmv-dsRed-FF3 (Addgene Plasmid 11664; gift from S. Elledge, Howard Hughes Medical Institute)
Terms and licenses: Academic/Nonprofit Terms; Industry Terms: Not Available to Industry
Depositor comments: To express shRNAs, we used the pPRIME system. This generates micro-RNA-30 (mir30)-derived shRNAs and co-expression of a marker protein, such as dsRED, from the same transcript. The shRNA hairpin sequences were placed into the mir30 site of pPRIME-cmv-dsRed-FF3 and then cloned into the AAV vector (Zhang et al 2015 Nat Neurosci), SbfI(or PstI) + PacI will retrieve the 2.1kb insert (dsRed-scramble shRNA-chloramphenicol) and the 5.1kb AAV-CBA backbone, which is ampicillin resistant. The SbfI site in the middle of dsRed has been silenced. The construct can be linearised with XhoI.
How to cite: AAV-actin prom-dsRed-scramble shRNA was a gift from William Wisden (Addgene plasmid # 67879 ; http://n2t.net/addgene:67879 ; RRID:Addgene_67879)
