[The description below was written by a language model from this plasmid's Addgene catalogue record.]
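Description:
AAV-actin prom-dsRed-scramble shRNA is an adeno-associated virus transfer plasmid of about 7.2 kb, built on a pUC-type backbone and classified for mammalian expression, AAV delivery and RNA interference. It is propagated in E. coli under dual chloramphenicol and ampicillin selection. According to the depositor's notes, ampicillin resistance belongs to the AAV/chicken beta-actin promoter backbone, whereas the chloramphenicol marker travels with the dsRed-shRNA cassette carried over from the parental pPRIME vector. No feature table is provided. Elements such as the ITRs, polyadenylation signal and bacterial origin are therefore expected for this type of vector but are not itemised in the record.

The payload is driven by the chicken beta-actin promoter, a Pol II promoter, and follows the pPRIME design. A single transcript encodes the red fluorescent protein dsRed and also carries a microRNA-30-derived hairpin scaffold. Cellular microRNA processing releases the shRNA from this scaffold, so red fluorescence marks the cells that express the hairpin. Here the hairpin is a scrambled sequence placed into the mir30 site of a pPRIME-cmv-dsRed plasmid and then transferred into the AAV vector between SbfI and PacI sites. An internal SbfI site in dsRed was silenced, so digestion with these two enzymes releases the roughly 2.1 kb dsRed-shRNA-chloramphenicol fragment from the roughly 5.1 kb backbone.

As a scrambled construct, it most plausibly serves as the non-targeting negative control for matched AAV knockdown vectors. It was deposited in connection with a study of neuronal ensembles involved in recovery sleep and sedation.
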