>Addgene plasmid #67879 | AAV-actin prom-dsRed-scramble shRNA | addgene partial sequence | sequence record 121251 | pCAG-F 5'-GCAACGTGCTGGTTATTGTG-3'
ACTTCGTATAAAGTATCCTATACGAAGTTATATCAAAATAGGAAGACCAATGCTTCACCATCGACCCGAA
TTGCCAAGCATCACCATCGACCCATAACTTCGTATAATGTATGCTATACGAAGTTATGAATTCCTGCAGG
ATGGACTCCTCCGAGGACGTCATCAAGGAGTTCATGCGCTTCAAGGTGCGCATGGAGGGCTCCGTGAACG
GCCACGAGTTCGAGATCGAGGGCGAGGGCGAGGGCCGCCCCTACGAGGGCACCCAGACCGCCAAGCTGAA
GGTGACCAAGGGCGGCCCCCTGCCCTTCGCCTGGGACATCCTGTCCCCCCAGTTCCAGTACGGCTCCAAG
GTGTACGTGAAGCACCCCGCCGACATCCCCGACTACAAGAAGCTGTCCTTCCCCGAGGGCTTCAAGTGGG
AGCGCGTGATGAACTTCGAGGACGGCGGCGTGGTGACCGTGACCCAGGACTCCTCCTTACAGGAC
