>Addgene plasmid #67879 | AAV-actin prom-dsRed-scramble shRNA | addgene partial sequence | sequence record 121282 | WPRE-R 5'-CATAGCGTAAAAGGAGCAACA-3'
ATCCAGAGGTTGATTATCGATAAGCTGTTAAAGCTTGAACCTCTTCGAGGGACATAACTTCGTATAATGT
ATGCTATACGAAGTTATGGGTCGATGGTGAGATCTGGACTAGAGGGTCGATGGTGATGCTTGGATCAAAA
TAGGAAGAATCCCAATGATAACTTCGTATAAAGTATCCTATACGAAGTTATGATTTAATTAAGTTTAAAC
ACATGTCAGATCCTCTTCGGAGATCAGCTTCTGTTCGGAGCCGCGTGGCAGGGAGCCACCGCCCAAACGC
GCGAGATCCGAATTTCTGCCATTCATCCGCTTATTATCACTTATTCAGGCGTAGCAACCAGGCGTTTAAG
GGCACCAATAACTGCCTTAAAAAAATTACGCCCCGCCCTGCCACTCATCGCAGTACTGTTGTAATTCATT
AAGCATTCTGCCGACATGGAAGCCATCACAAACGGCATGATGAACCTGAATCGCCAGCGGCATCAGCACC
TTGTCGCCTTGCGTATAATATTTGCCCATGGTGAAAACGGGGGCGAAGAAGTTGTCCATATTGGCCACGT
TTAAATCAAAACTGGTGAAACTCACCCAGGGATTGGCTGAGACGAAAAACATATTCTCAATAAACCCTTT
AGGGAAATAGGCCAGGTTTTCACCGTAACACGCCACATCTTGCGAATATATGTGTAGAAACTGCCGGAAA
TCGTCGTGGTATTCACTCCAGAGCGATGAAAACGTTTCAGTTTGCTCATGGAAAACGGTGTAACAAGGGT
GAACACTATCCCATATCACCAGCTCACCGTCTTTCATTGCCATACGTAATTCCGGATGAGCATTCATCAG
GCGGGCAAGAATGTGAATAAAGGCCGG
