>Addgene plasmid #67879 | AAV-actin prom-dsRed-scramble shRNA | depositor partial sequence | sequence record 121284 | insert
CTGGCGGTGACCGGCGGCTCTAGAGCCTCTGCTAACCATGTTCATGCCTTCTTCTTTTTCCTACAGCTCC
TGGGCAACGTGCTGGTTATTGTGCTGTCTCATCATTTTGGCAAAGAATTGGATCCCCATAACTTCGTATA
AAGTATCCTATACGAAGTTATATCAAAATAGGAAGACCAATGCTTCACCATCGACCCGAATTGCCAAGCA
TCACCATCGACCCATAACTTCGTATAATGTATGCTATACGAAGTTATGAATTCCTGCAGGATGGACTCCT
CCGAGGACGTCATCAAGGAGTTCATGCGCTTCAAGGTGCGCATGGAGGGCTCCGTGAACGGCCACGAGTT
CGAGATCGAGGGCGAGGGCGAGGGCCGCCCCTACGAGGGCACCCAGACCGCCAAGCTGAAGGTGACCAAG
GGCGGCCCCCTGCCCTTCGCCTGGGACATCCTGTCCCCCCAGTTCCAGTACGGCTCCAAGGTGTACGTGA
AGCACCCCGCCGACATCCCCGACTACAAGAAGCTGTCCTTCCCCGAGGGCTTCAAGTGGGAGCGCGTGAT
GAACTTCGAGGACGGCGGCGTGGTGACCGTGACCCAGGACTCCTCCTTACAGGACGGCTCCTTCATCTAC
AAGGTGAAGTTCATCGGCGTGAACTTCCCCTCCGACGGCCCCGTAATGCAGAAGAAGACTATGGGCTGGG
AGGCCTCCACCGAGCGCCTGTACCCCCGCGACGGCGTGCTGAAGGGCGAGATCCACAAGGCCCTGAAGCT
GAAGGACGGCGGCCACTACCTGGTGGAGTTCAAGTCCATCTACATGGCCAAGAAGCCCGTGCAGCTGCCC
GGCTACTACTACGTGGACTCCAAGCTGGACATCACCTCCCACAACGAGGACTACACCATCGTGGAGCAGT
ACGAGCGCGCCGAGGGCCGCCACCACCTGTTCCTGTAGGCGGCCGCAAGCCTTGTTAAGTGCTCGCTTCG
GCAGCACATATACTATGTTGAATGAGGCTTCAGTACTTTACAGAATCGTTGCCTGCACATCTTGGAAACA
CTTGCTGGGATTACTTCTTCAGGTTAACCCAACAGAAGGCTCGAGAAGGTATATTGCTGTTGACAGTGAG
CGGCCGCGATTAGGCTGTTATAATAGTGAAGCCACAGATGTATTATAACAGCCTAATCGCGGCTGCCTAC
TGCCTCGGAATTCAAGGGGCTACTTTAGGAGCAATTATCTTGTTTACTAAAACTGAATACCTTGCTATCT
CTTTGATACATTTTTACAAAGCTGAATTAAAATGGTATAAATTAAATCACTTTTTTCAATTGGAAGACTA
ATGCGTTTAAACACGCGGCGACGCGTTCGACCGAATAAAACCTGTGACGGAAGATCACTTCGCAGAATAA
ATAAATCCTGGTGTCCCTGTTGATACCGGGAAGCCCTGGGCCAACTTTTGGCGAAAATGAGACGTTGATC
GGCACGTAAGAGGTTCCAACTTTCACCATAATGAAATAAGATCACTACCGGGCGTATTTTTTGAGTTGTC
GAGATTTTCAGGAGCTAAGGAAGCTAAAATGGAGAAAAAAATCACTGGATATACCACCGTTGATATATCC
CAATGGCATCGTAAAGAACATTTTGAGGCATTTCAGTCAGTTGCTCAATGTACCTATAACCAGACCGTTC
AGCTGGATATTACGGCCTTTTTAAAGACCGTAAAGAAAAATAAGCACAAGTTTTATCCGGCCTTTATTCA
CATTCTTGCCCGCCTGATGAATGCTCATCCGGAATTACGTATGGCAATGAAAGACGGTGAGCTGGTGATA
TGGGATAGTGTTCACCCTTGTTACACCGTTTTCCATGAGCAAACTGAAACGTTTTCATCGCTCTGGAGTG
AATACCACGACGATTTCCGGCAGTTTCTACACATATATTCGCAAGATGTGGCGTGTTACGGTGAAAACCT
GGCCTATTTCCCTAAAGGGTTTATTGAGAATATGTTTTTCGTCTCAGCCAATCCCTGGGTGAGTTTCACC
AGTTTTGATTTAAACGTGGCCAATATGGACAACTTCTTCGCCCCCGTTTTCACCATGGGCAAATATTATA
CGCAAGGCGACAAGGTGCTGATGCCGCTGGCGATTCAGGTTCATCATGCCGTTTGTGATGGCTTCCATGT
CGGCAGAATGCTTAATGAATTACAACAGTACTGCGATGAGTGGCAGGGCGGGGCGTAATTTTTTTAAGGC
AGTTATTGGTGCCCTTAAACGCCTGGTTGCTACGCCTGAATAAGTGATAATAAGCGGATGAATGGCAGAA
ATTCGGATCTCGCGCGTTTGGGCGGTGGCTCCCTGCCACGCGGCTCCGAACAGAAGCTGATCTCCGAAGA
GGATCTGACATGTGTTTAAACTTAATTAAATCATAACTTCGTATAGGATACTTTATACGAAGTTATCATT
GGGATTCTTCCTATTTTGATCCAAGCATCACCATCGACCCTCTAGTCCAGATCTCACCATCGACCCATAA
CTTCGTATAGCATACATTATACGAAGTTATGTCCCTCGAAGAGGTTCAAGCTTTAACAGCTTATCGATAA
TCAACCTCTGGATTACAAAATTTGTGAAAGATTGACTGGTATTCTTAACTATGTTGCTCCTTTTACGCTA
TGTGGATACGCTGCTTTAATGCCTTTGTATCATGCTATTGCTTCCCGTATGGCTTTCATTTTCTCCTCCT
TGTATAAATCCTGGTTGCTGTCTCTTTATGAGGAGTTGTGGCCCGTTGTCAGGCAACGTGGCGTGGTGTG
CACTGTGTTTGCTGACGCAACCCCCACTGGTTGGGGCATTGCCACCACCTGTCAGCTCCTTTCCGGGACT
TTCGCTTTCCCCCTCCCTATTGCCACGGCGGAACTCATCGCCGCCTGCCTTGCCCGCTGCTGGACAGGGG
CTCGGCTGTTGGGCACTGACAATTCCGTGGTGTTGTCGGGGAAATCATCGTCCTTTCCTTGGCTGCTCGC
CTGTGTTGCCACCTGGATTCTGCGCGGGACGTCCTTCTGCTACGTCCCTTCGGCCTCAATCCAGCGGACC
TTCCTTCCCGCGGCCTGCTGCCGGGTC
